Addgene plasmid #62176: pMuLE Lenti Dest iRFP
Purpose: (Empty Backbone) MuLE (Multiple Lentiviral Expression) Destination vector for use with pMuLE Entry vectors. Co-expresses iRFP under the control of a PGK promoter. Compatible with MultiSite Gateway cloning
Depositing lab: Ian Frew. Depositing organization: University of Zurich. Publication: A versatile modular vector system for rapid combinatorial mammalian genetics. Albers J, Danzer C, Rechsteiner M, Lehmann H, Brandt LP, Hejhal T, Catalano A, Busenhart P, Goncalves AF, Brandt S, Bode PK, Bode-Lesniewska B, Wild PJ, Frew IJ. J Clin Invest. 2015 Mar 9. pii: 79743. doi: 10.1172/JCI79743. PubMed 25751063.
Backbone
  Vector backbone: N/A
  Vector type: Mammalian Expression, Lentiviral ; MuLE Gateway Destination Vector
  Selectable markers: iRFP
Growth in bacteria
  Bacterial resistance: Chloramphenicol and Ampicillin, 25 & 100 μg/mL
  Growth temperature: 37°C
  Growth strain: DB3.1
  Copy number: High Copy
Gene/Insert
  Gene/Insert name: None
Terms and licenses: Academic/Nonprofit Terms; Industry Terms: Not Available to Industry
How to cite: pMuLE Lenti Dest iRFP was a gift from Ian Frew (Addgene plasmid # 62176 ; http://n2t.net/addgene:62176 ; RRID:Addgene_62176)
