[The description below was written by a language model from this plasmid's Addgene catalogue record and pLannotate feature annotations shown in this document.]
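Description:
pMuLE Lenti Dest iRFP is an empty lentiviral Gateway destination vector from the MuLE (Multiple Lentiviral Expression) system, designed to receive elements from pMuLE Entry vectors by MultiSite Gateway LR recombination for expression in mammalian cells. The record does not name a parental backbone. In bacteria it replicates from a high-copy ColE1/pUC-type origin and carries an f1 origin and an ampicillin resistance gene. The Gateway cassette adds chloramphenicol resistance, so the unrecombined plasmid is selected on both antibiotics. Because the cassette also encodes the CcdB toxin, the vector is grown in the ccdB-tolerant strain DB3.1. After recombination, loss of ccdB provides counter-selection against parental plasmid in standard strains.

The viral portion has an RSV promoter fused to a truncated HIV-1 5' LTR, a layout typical of Tat-independent third-generation lentiviral vectors. This is followed by the Ψ packaging signal with a partial gag sequence, the Rev response element and flanking env fragment, and the cPPT/CTS. Next comes the attR1–CmR–ccdB–attR2 cassette, which is replaced by the entry-clone modules. The destination vector supplies no annotated promoter immediately upstream of this site, so expression of inserted elements presumably depends on promoters carried in the entry modules. Downstream lie a WPRE, then a mouse PGK promoter driving iRFP713, a biliverdin-dependent near-infrared fluorescent protein. A second truncated LTR, annotated as a 5' LTR but positioned as the 3' LTR, closes the viral genome, followed by an SV40 polyadenylation signal and SV40 origin. The iRFP reporter serves as the listed selectable marker, allowing transduced cells to be identified or sorted by fluorescence. According to the associated publication's title, the system supports combinatorial genetic manipulation of mammalian cells.
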