Features (pLannotate 1.2.2; 32 found; start..end, strand, type, name):
     24..161     +  CDS            nef (fragment): NEF_HV1LA - Experimental evidence at protein level: Swiss-Prot protein existence level 1. Extracellular Nef protein targets CD4(+) T-lymphocytes for apoptosis by interacting with CXCR4 surface receptors. From Human immunodeficiency virus type 1 group M subtype B (isolate Lai) (HIV-1).
    147..327     +  LTR            5' LTR (truncated): truncated 5' long terminal repeat (LTR) from HIV-1
    399..520     +  polyA_signal   SV40 poly(A) signal: SV40 polyadenylation signal
    539..674     +  rep_origin     SV40 ori: SV40 origin of replication
    707..725     -  promoter       T7 promoter: promoter for bacteriophage T7 RNA polymerase
    733..888     +  CDS            lacZα (fragment): LacZα fragment of β-galactosidase; lacZ fragment
    896..1351    +  rep_origin     f1 ori (sequence partly withheld): f1 bacteriophage origin of replication; arrow indicates direction of (+) strand synthesis
   1380..1484    +  promoter       AmpR promoter: bla
   1485..2345    +  CDS            AmpR: β-lactamase; bla; confers resistance to ampicillin, carbenicillin, and related antibiotics
   2516..3104    +  rep_origin     ori: high-copy-number ColE1/pMB1/pBR322/pUC origin of replication
   3287..3379    +  CDS            lacI (fragment): lac repressor; lacI; The lac repressor binds to the lac operator to inhibit transcription in E. coli. This inhibition can be relieved by adding lactose or isopropyl-β-D-thiogalactopyranoside (IPTG).
   3392..3413    +  protein_bind   CAP binding site: CAP binding activates transcription in the presence of cAMP. E. coli catabolite activator protein
   3428..3458    +  promoter       lac promoter: promoter for the E. coli lac operon
   3466..3482    +  protein_bind   lac operator: The lac repressor binds to the lac operator to inhibit transcription in E. coli. This inhibition can be relieved by adding lactose or isopropyl-β-D-thiogalactopyranoside (IPTG). lac repressor encoded by lacI
   3527..3545    +  promoter       T3 promoter: promoter for bacteriophage T3 RNA polymerase
   3573..3794    +  promoter       RSV promoter: Rous sarcoma virus enhancer/promoter
   3801..3981    +  LTR            5' LTR (truncated): truncated 5' long terminal repeat (LTR) from HIV-1
   4025..4150    +  misc_feature   HIV-1 Ψ: packaging signal of human immunodeficiency virus type 1
   4134..4497    +  CDS            HIV-1 gag (fragment): gag protein from human immunodeficiency virus 1; gag
   4592..4928    +  ncRNA          RRE: Accession: RF00036 - HIV Rev response element
   4964..5353    +  CDS            env (fragment): ENV_HV1H2 - Experimental evidence at protein level: Swiss-Prot protein existence level 1. [Transmembrane protein gp41]: Acts as a class I viral fusion protein. Under the current model, the protein has at least 3 conformational states: pre-fusion native state, pre-hairpin intermediate state, and post-fusion hairpin state. During fusion of viral and target intracellular membranes, the coiled coil regions (heptad repeats) assume a trimer-of-hairpins structure, positioning the fusion peptide in close proximity to the C-terminal region of the ectodomain. The formation of this structure appears to d
   5365..5482    +  misc_feature   cPPT/CTS: central polypurine tract and central termination sequence of HIV-1
   5537..5661    +  protein_bind   attR1: mutant version of attR; recombination site for the Gateway® LR reaction LR Clonase™
   5686..5716    +  promoter       lac UV5 promoter: E. coli lac promoter with an "up" mutation
   5741..5769    +  promoter       cat promoter (fragment): promoter of the E. coli cat gene encoding chloramphenicol acetyltransferase
   5770..6429    +  CDS            CmR: chloramphenicol acetyltransferase; cat; confers resistance to chloramphenicol
   6608..6766    +  CDS            ccdA (fragment): CCDA_ECO57 - Also known as H, letA. Experimental evidence at protein level: Swiss-Prot protein existence level 1. Antitoxin component of a type II toxin-antitoxin (TA) system which inhibits the post-segregational killing (PSK) of plasmid-free cells, also referred to as a plasmid addiction system. Binds to and blocks the activity of CcdB; will also remove bound CcdB protein from the CcdB-GyrA complex by forming a CcdA-CcdB complex, a process termed rejuvenation. Functions as a transcriptional corepressor for the ccdAB operon, repression also requires CcdB (By similarity). From Escherichia coli
   6771..7073    +  CDS            ccdB: CCDB_ECOLI - Also known as G, letB, letD. Experimental evidence at protein level: Swiss-Prot protein existence level 1. Toxic component of a type II toxin-antitoxin (TA) system, functioning in plasmid maintainence. Responsible for the post- segregational killing (PSK) of plasmid-free cells, also referred to as a plasmid addiction system. Half-life of over 2 hours. Cell killing by CcdB is accompanied by filamentation, defects in chromosome and plasmid segregation, defects in cell division, formation of anucleate cells, decreased DNA synthesis and plasmid loss. Interferes with the activity of DN
   7117..7241    -  protein_bind   attR2: mutant version of attR; recombination site for the Gateway® LR reaction LR Clonase™
   7272..7860    +  misc_feature   WPRE: woodchuck hepatitis virus posttranscriptional regulatory element
   7874..8373    +  promoter       PGK promoter: mouse phosphoglycerate kinase 1 promoter
   8417..9364    +  CDS            iRFP713: iRFP713 is a basic (constitutively fluorescent) near ir fluorescent protein published in 2011, derived from Rhodopseudomonas palustris. It has low acid sensitivity. It requires the cofactor biliverdin for fluorescence.
>Addgene plasmid #62176 | pMuLE Lenti Dest iRFP | depositor full sequence | sequence record 101460 | Full Sequence
CGCGTATGCATCTCGAGGGCCCGGTACCTTTAAGACCAATGACTTACAAGGCAGCTGTAGATCTTAGCCA
CTTTTTAAAAGAAAAGGGGGGACTGGAAGGGCTAGCTCACTCCCAACGAAGACAAGATCTGCTTTTTGCT
TGTACTGGGTCTCTCTGGTTAGACCAGATCTGAGCCTGGGAGCTCTCTGGCTAACTAGGGAACCCACTGC
TTAAGCCTCAATAAAGCTTGCCTTGAGTGCTTCAAGTAGTGTGTGCCCGTCTGTTGTGTGACTCTGGTAA
CTAGAGATCCCTCAGACCCTTTTAGTCAGTGTGGAAAATCTCTAGCAGTAGTAGTTCATGTCATCTTATT
ATTCAGTATTTATAACTTGCAAAGAAATGAATATCAGAGAGTGAGAGGAACTTGTTTATTGCAGCTTATA
ATGGTTACAAATAAAGCAATAGCATCACAAATTTCACAAATAAAGCATTTTTTTCACTGCATTCTAGTTG
TGGTTTGTCCAAACTCATCAATGTATCTTATCATGTCTGGCTCTAGCTATCCCGCCCCTAACTCCGCCCA
GTTCCGCCCATTCTCCGCCCCATGGCTGACTAATTTTTTTTATTTATGCAGAGGCCGAGGCCGCCTCGGC
CTCTGAGCTATTCCAGAAGTAGTGAGGAGGCTTTTTTGGAGGCCTAGGCTTTTGCGTCGAGACGTACCCA
ATTCGCCCTATAGTGAGTCGTATTACGCGCGCTCACTGGCCGTCGTTTTACAACGTCGTGACTGGGAAAA
CCCTGGCGTTACCCAACTTAATCGCCTTGCAGCACATCCCCCTTTCGCCAGCTGGCGTAATAGCGAAGAG
GCCCGCACCGATCGCCCTTCCCAACAGTTGCGCAGCCTGAATGGCGAATGGCGCG
[124 nt withheld, positions 896-1019]
C
[91 nt withheld, positions 1021-1111]
A
[49 nt withheld, positions 1113-1161]
CCTTTGACGTTGGAGTCCACGTTCTTT
[37 nt withheld, positions 1189-1225]
ACCCTATCTCGGTCTATTCTTTTGATTTATAAGGGATTTTGCCGATTTCGGCCTATTGGTTAAAAAATGA
GCTGATTTAACAAAAATTTAACGCGAATTTTAACAAAATATTAACGTTTACAATTTCCCAGGTGGCACTT
TTCGGGGAAATGTGCGCGGAACCCCTATTTGTTTATTTTTCTAAATACATTCAAATATGTATCCGCTCAT
GAGACAATAACCCTGATAAATGCTTCAATAATATTGAAAAAGGAAGAGTATGAGTATTCAACATTTCCGT
GTCGCCCTTATTCCCTTTTTTGCGGCATTTTGCCTTCCTGTTTTTGCTCACCCAGAAACGCTGGTGAAAG
TAAAAGATGCTGAAGATCAGTTGGGTGCACGAGTGGGTTACATCGAACTGGATCTCAACAGCGGTAAGAT
CCTTGAGAGTTTTCGCCCCGAAGAACGTTTTCCAATGATGAGCACTTTTAAAGTTCTGCTATGTGGCGCG
GTATTATCCCGTATTGACGCCGGGCAAGAGCAACTCGGTCGCCGCATACACTATTCTCAGAATGACTTGG
TTGAGTACTCACCAGTCACAGAAAAGCATCTTACGGATGGCATGACAGTAAGAGAATTATGCAGTGCTGC
CATAACCATGAGTGATAACACTGCGGCCAACTTACTTCTGACAACGATCGGAGGACCGAAGGAGCTAACC
GCTTTTTTGCACAACATGGGGGATCATGTAACTCGCCTTGATCGTTGGGAACCGGAGCTGAATGAAGCCA
TACCAAACGACGAGCGTGACACCACGATGCCTGTAGCAATGGCAACAACGTTGCGCAAACTATTAACTGG
CGAACTACTTACTCTAGCTTCCCGGCAACAATTAATAGACTGGATGGAGGCGGATAAAGTTGCAGGACCA
CTTCTGCGCTCGGCCCTTCCGGCTGGCTGGTTTATTGCTGATAAATCTGGAGCCGGTGAGCGTGGGTCTC
GCGGTATCATTGCAGCACTGGGGCCAGATGGTAAGCCCTCCCGTATCGTAGTTATCTACACGACGGGGAG
TCAGGCAACTATGGATGAACGAAATAGACAGATCGCTGAGATAGGTGCCTCACTGATTAAGCATTGGTAA
CTGTCAGACCAAGTTTACTCATATATACTTTAGATTGATTTAAAACTTCATTTTTAATTTAAAAGGATCT
AGGTGAAGATCCTTTTTGATAATCTCATGACCAAAATCCCTTAACGTGAGTTTTCGTTCCACTGAGCGTC
AGACCCCGTAGAAAAGATCAAAGGATCTTCTTGAGATCCTTTTTTTCTGCGCGTAATCTGCTGCTTGCAA
ACAAAAAAACCACCGCTACCAGCGGTGGTTTGTTTGCCGGATCAAGAGCTACCAACTCTTTTTCCGAAGG
TAACTGGCTTCAGCAGAGCGCAGATACCAAATACTGTCCTTCTAGTGTAGCCGTAGTTAGGCCACCACTT
CAAGAACTCTGTAGCACCGCCTACATACCTCGCTCTGCTAATCCTGTTACCAGTGGCTGCTGCCAGTGGC
GATAAGTCGTGTCTTACCGGGTTGGACTCAAGACGATAGTTACCGGATAAGGCGCAGCGGTCGGGCTGAA
CGGGGGGTTCGTGCACACAGCCCAGCTTGGAGCGAACGACCTACACCGAACTGAGATACCTACAGCGTGA
GCTATGAGAAAGCGCCACGCTTCCCGAAGGGAGAAAGGCGGACAGGTATCCGGTAAGCGGCAGGGTCGGA
ACAGGAGAGCGCACGAGGGAGCTTCCAGGGGGAAACGCCTGGTATCTTTATAGTCCTGTCGGGTTTCGCC
ACCTCTGACTTGAGCGTCGATTTTTGTGATGCTCGTCAGGGGGGCGGAGCCTATGGAAAAACGCCAGCAA
CGCGGCCTTTTTACGGTTCCTGGCCTTTTGCTGGCCTTTTGCTCACATGTTCTTTCCTGCGTTATCCCCT
GATTCTGTGGATAACCGTATTACCGCCTTTGAGTGAGCTGATACCGCTCGCCGCAGCCGAACGACCGAGC
GCAGCGAGTCAGTGAGCGAGGAAGCGGAAGAGCGCCCAATACGCAAACCGCCTCTCCCCGCGCGTTGGCC
GATTCATTAATGCAGCTGGCACGACAGGTTTCCCGACTGGAAAGCGGGCAGTGAGCGCAACGCAATTAAT
GTGAGTTAGCTCACTCATTAGGCACCCCAGGCTTTACACTTTATGCTTCCGGCTCGTATGTTGTGTGGAA
TTGTGAGCGGATAACAATTTCACACAGGAAACAGCTATGACCATGATTACGCCAAGCGCGCAATTAACCC
TCACTAAAGGGAACAAAAGCTGGAGCTGCAAGCTTAATGTAGTCTTATGCAATACTCTTGTAGTCTTGCA
ACATGGTAACGATGAGTTAGCAACATGCCTTACAAGGAGAGAAAAAGCACCGTGCATGCCGATTGGTGGA
AGTAAGGTGGTACGATCGTGCCTTATTAGGAAGGCAACAGACGGGTCTGACATGGATTGGACGAACCACT
GAATTGCCGCATTGCAGAGATATTGTATTTAAGTGCCTAGCTCGATACAATAAACGGGTCTCTCTGGTTA
GACCAGATCTGAGCCTGGGAGCTCTCTGGCTAACTAGGGAACCCACTGCTTAAGCCTCAATAAAGCTTGC
CTTGAGTGCTTCAAGTAGTGTGTGCCCGTCTGTTGTGTGACTCTGGTAACTAGAGATCCCTCAGACCCTT
TTAGTCAGTGTGGAAAATCTCTAGCAGTGGCGCCCGAACAGGGACCTGAAAGCGAAAGGGAAACCAGAGC
TCTCTCGACGCAGGACTCGGCTTGCTGAAGCGCGCACGGCAAGAGGCGAGGGGCGGCGACTGGTGAGTAC
GCCAAAAATTTTGACTAGCGGAGGCTAGAAGGAGAGAGATGGGTGCGAGAGCGTCAGTATTAAGCGGGGG
AGAATTAGATCGCGATGGGAAAAAATTCGGTTAAGGCCAGGGGGAAAGAAAAAATATAAATTAAAACATA
TAGTATGGGCAAGCAGGGAGCTAGAACGATTCGCAGTTAATCCTGGCCTGTTAGAAACATCAGAAGGCTG
TAGACAAATACTGGGACAGCTACAACCATCCCTTCAGACAGGATCAGAAGAACTTAGATCATTATATAAT
ACAGTAGCAACCCTCTATTGTGTGCATCAAAGGATAGAGATAAAAGACACCAAGGAAGCTTTAGACAAGA
TAGAGGAAGAGCAAAACAAAAGTAAGACCACCGCACAGCAAGCGGCCGCTGATCTTCAGACCTGGAGGAG
GAGATATGAGGGACAATTGGAGAAGTGAATTATATAAATATAAAGTAGTAAAAATTGAACCATTAGGAGT
AGCACCCACCAAGGCAAAGAGAAGAGTGGTGCAGAGAGAAAAAAGAGCAGTGGGAATAGGAGCTTTGTTC
CTTGGGTTCTTGGGAGCAGCAGGAAGCACTATGGGCGCAGCCTCAATGACGCTGACGGTACAGGCCAGAC
AATTATTGTCTGGTATAGTGCAGCAGCAGAACAATTTGCTGAGGGCTATTGAGGCGCAACAGCATCTGTT
GCAACTCACAGTCTGGGGCATCAAGCAGCTCCAGGCAAGAATCCTGGCTGTGGAAAGATACCTAAAGGAT
CAACAGCTCCTGGGGATTTGGGGTTGCTCTGGAAAACTCATTTGCACCACTGCTGTGCCTTGGAATGCTA
GTTGGAGTAATAAATCTCTGGAACAGATTGGAATCACACGACCTGGATGGAGTGGGACAGAGAAATTAAC
AATTACACAAGCTTAATACACTCCTTAATTGAAGAATCGCAAAACCAGCAAGAAAAGAATGAACAAGAAT
TATTGGAATTAGATAAATGGGCAAGTTTGTGGAATTGGTTTAACATAACAAATTGGCTGTGGTATATAAA
ATTATTCATAATGATAGTAGGAGGCTTGGTAGGTTTAAGAATAGTTTTTGCTGTACTTTCTATAGTGAAT
AGAGTTAGGCAGGGATATTCACCATTATCGTTTCAGACCCACCTCCCAACCCCGAGGGGACCCGACAGGC
CCGAAGGAATAGAAGAAGAAGGTGGAGAGAGAGACAGAGACAGATCCATTCGATTAGTGAACGGATCTCG
ACGGTTAACTTTTAAAAGAAAAGGGGGGATTGGGGGGTACAGTGCAGGGGAAAGAATAGTAGACATAATA
GCAACAGACATACAAACTAAAGAATTACAAAAACAAATTACAAAAATTCAAAATTTTATTCCAGTGTGGT
GGAATTGAGTATTCCAGTGTGGTGGAATTCTGCAGATATCAACAAGTTTGTACAAAAAAGCTGAACGAGA
AACGTAAAATGATATAAATATCAATATATTAAATTAGATTTTGCATAAAAAACAGACTACATAATACTGT
AAAACACAACATATCCAGTCACTATGGCGGCCGCATTAGGCACCCCAGGCTTTACACTTTATGCTTCCGG
CTCGTATAATGTGTGGATTTTGAGTTAGGATCCGGCGAGATTTTCAGGAGCTAAGGAAGCTAAAATGGAG
AAAAAAATCACTGGATATACCACCGTTGATATATCCCAATGGCATCGTAAAGAACATTTTGAGGCATTTC
AGTCAGTTGCTCAATGTACCTATAACCAGACCGTTCAGCTGGATATTACGGCCTTTTTAAAGACCGTAAA
GAAAAATAAGCACAAGTTTTATCCGGCCTTTATTCACATTCTTGCCCGCCTGATGAATGCTCATCCGGAA
TTCCGTATGGCAATGAAAGACGGTGAGCTGGTGATATGGGATAGTGTTCACCCTTGTTACACCGTTTTCC
ATGAGCAAACTGAAACGTTTTCATCGCTCTGGAGTGAATACCACGACGATTTCCGGCAGTTTCTACACAT
ATATTCGCAAGATGTGGCGTGTTACGGTGAAAACCTGGCCTATTTCCCTAAAGGGTTTATTGAGAATATG
TTTTTCGTCTCAGCCAATCCCTGGGTGAGTTTCACCAGTTTTGATTTAAACGTGGCCAATATGGACAACT
TCTTCGCCCCCGTTTTCACCATGGGCAAATATTATACGCAAGGCGACAAGGTGCTGATGCCGCTGGCGAT
TCAGGTTCATCATGCCGTCTGTGATGGCTTCCATGTCGGCAGAATGCTTAATGAATTACAACAGTACTGC
GATGAGTGGCAGGGCGGGGCGTAAAGATCTGGATCCGGCTTACTAAAAGCCAGATAACAGTATGCGTATT
TGCGCGCTGATTTTTGCGGTATAAGAATATATACTGATATGTATACCCGAAGTATGTCAAAAAGAGGTGT
GCTATGAAGCAGCGTATTACAGTGACAGTTGACAGCGACAGCTATCAGTTGCTCAAGGCATATATGATGT
CAATATCTCCGGTCTGGTAAGCACAACCATGCAGAATGAAGCCCGTCGTCTGCGTGCCGAACGCTGGAAA
GCGGAAAATCAGGAAGGGATGGCTGAGGTCGCCCGGTTTATTGAAATGAACGGCTCTTTTGCTGACGAGA
ACAGGGACTGGTGAAATGCAGTTTAAGGTTTACACCTATAAAAGAGAGAGCCGTTATCGTCTGTTTGTGG
ATGTACAGAGTGATATTATTGACACGCCCGGGCGACGGATGGTGATCCCCCTGGCCAGTGCACGTCTGCT
GTCAGATAAAGTCTCCCGTGAACTTTACCCGGTGGTGCATATCGGGGATGAAAGCTGGCGCATGATGACC
ACCGATATGGCCAGTGTGCCGGTCTCCGTTATCGGGGAAGAAGTGGCTGATCTCAGCCACCGCGAAAATG
ACATCAAAAACGCCATTAACCTGATGTTCTGGGGAATATAAATGTCAGGCTCCGTTATACACAGCCAGTC
TGCAGGTCGACCATAGTGACTGGATATGTTGTGTTTTACAGTATTATGTAGTCTGTTTTTTATGCAAAAT
CTAATTTAATATATTGATATTTATATCATTTTACGTTTCTCGTTCAGCTTTCTTGTACAAAGTGGTTGAT
ATCCAGCACAGTGGCGGCCGCTCGACAATCAACCTCTGGATTACAAAATTTGTGAAAGATTGACTGGTAT
TCTTAACTATGTTGCTCCTTTTACGCTATGTGGATACGCTGCTTTAATGCCTTTGTATCATGCTATTGCT
TCCCGTATGGCTTTCATTTTCTCCTCCTTGTATAAATCCTGGTTGCTGTCTCTTTATGAGGAGTTGTGGC
CCGTTGTCAGGCAACGTGGCGTGGTGTGCACTGTGTTTGCTGACGCAACCCCCACTGGTTGGGGCATTGC
CACCACCTGTCAGCTCCTTTCCGGGACTTTCGCTTTCCCCCTCCCTATTGCCACGGCGGAACTCATCGCC
GCCTGCCTTGCCCGCTGCTGGACAGGGGCTCGGCTGTTGGGCACTGACAATTCCGTGGTGTTGTCGGGGA
AGCTGACGTCCTTTCCATGGCTGCTCGCCTGTGTTGCCACCTGGATTCTGCGCGGGACGTCCTTCTGCTA
CGTCCCTTCGGCCCTCAATCCAGCGGACCTTCCTTCCCGCGGCCTGCTGCCGGCTCTGCGGCCTCTTCCG
CGTCTTCGCCTTCGCCCTCAGACGAGTCGGATCTCCCTTTGGGCCGCCTCCCCGCCTGGAATTCTACCGG
GTAGGGGAGGCGCTTTTCCCAAGGCAGTCTGGAGCATGCGCTTTAGCAGCCCCGCTGGGCACTTGGCGCT
ACACAAGTGGCCTCTGGCCTCGCACACATTCCACATCCACCGGTAGGCGCCAACCGGCTCCGTTCTTTGG
TGGCCCCTTCGCGCCACCTTCTACTCCTCCCCTAGTCAGGAAGTTCCCCCCCGCCCCGCAGCTCGCGTCG
TGCAGGACGTGACAAATGGAAGTAGCACGTCTCACTAGTCTCGTGCAGATGGACAGCACCGCTGAGCAAT
GGAAGCGGGTAGGCCTTTGGGGCAGCGGCCAATAGCAGCTTTGCTCCTTCGCTTTCTGGGCTCAGAGGCT
GGGAAGGGGTGGGTCCGGGGGCGGGCTCAGGGGCGGGCTCAGGGGCGGGGCGGGCGCCCGAAGGTCCTCC
GGAGGCCCGGCATTCTGCACGCTTCAAAAGCGCACGTCTGCCGCGCTGTTCTCCTCTTCCTCATCTCCGG
GCCTTTCGACCTGCAGCCCAAGCTTACCACACTCCTGCATCTGCCGCCACCATGGCGGAAGGATCCGTCG
CCAGGCAGCCTGACCTCTTGACCTGCGACGATGAGCCGATCCATATCCCCGGTGCCATCCAACCGCATGG
ACTGCTGCTCGCCCTCGCCGCCGACATGACGATCGTTGCCGGCAGCGACAACCTTCCCGAACTCACCGGA
CTGGCGATCGGCGCCCTGATCGGCCGCTCTGCGGCCGATGTCTTCGACTCGGAGACGCACAACCGTCTGA
CGATCGCCTTGGCCGAGCCCGGGGCGGCCGTCGGAGCACCGATCACTGTCGGCTTCACGATGCGAAAGGA
CGCAGGCTTCATCGGCTCCTGGCATCGCCATGATCAGCTCATCTTCCTCGAGCTCGAGCCTCCCCAGCGG
GACGTCGCCGAGCCGCAGGCGTTCTTCCGCCGCACCAACAGCGCCATCCGCCGCCTGCAGGCCGCCGAAA
CCTTGGAAAGCGCCTGCGCCGCCGCGGCGCAAGAGGTGCGGAAGATTACCGGCTTCGATCGGGTGATGAT
CTATCGCTTCGCCTCCGACTTCAGCGGCGAAGTGATCGCAGAGGATCGGTGCGCCGAGGTCGAGTCAAAA
CTAGGCCTGCACTATCCTGCCTCAACCGTGCCGGCGCAGGCCCGTCGGCTCTATACCATCAACCCGGTAC
GGATCATTCCCGATATCAATTATCGGCCGGTGCCGGTCACCCCAGACCTCAATCCGGTCACCGGGCGGCC
GATTGATCTTAGCTTCGCCATCCTGCGCAGCGTCTCGCCCGTCCATCTGGAATTCATGCGCAACATAGGC
ATGCACGGCACGATGTCGATCTCGATTTTGCGCGGCGAGCGACTGTGGGGATTGATCGTTTGCCATCACC
GAACGCCGTACTACGTCGATCTCGATGGCCGCCAAGCCTGCGAGCTAGTCGCCCAGGTTCTGGCCTGGCA
GATCGGCGTGATGGAAGAGTGAGTCGACGCGA
