>Addgene plasmid #62176 | pMuLE Lenti Dest iRFP | addgene partial sequence | sequence record 103457 | mPGK-F 5'-cattctgcacgcttcaaaag-3'
CGACCTGCAGCCCAAGCTTACCACACTCCTGCATCTGCCGCCACCATGGCGGAAGGATCCGTCGCCAGGC
AGCCTGACCTCTTGACCTGCGACGATGAGCCGATCCATATCCCCGGTGCCATCCAACCGCATGGACTGCT
GCTCGCCCTCGCCGCCGACATGACGATCGTTGCCGGCAGCGACAACCTTCCCGAACTCACCGGACTGGCG
ATCGGCGCCCTGATCGGCCGCTCTGCGGCCGATGTCTTCGACTCGGAGACGCACAACCGTCTGACGATCG
CCTTGGCCGAGCCCGGGGCGGCCGTCGGAGCACCGATCACTGTCGGCTTCACGATGCGAAAGGACGCAGG
CTTCATCGGCTCCTGGCATCGCCATGATCAGCTCATCTTCCTCGAGCTCGAGCCTCCCCAGCGGGACGTC
GCCGAGCCGCAGGCGTTCTTCCGCCGCACCAACAGCGCCATCCGCCGCCTGCAGGCCGCCGAAACCTTGG
AAAGCGCCTGCGCCGCCGCGGCGCAAGAGGTGCGGAAGATTACCGGCTTCGATCGGGTGATGATCTATCG
CTTCGCCTCCGACTTCAGCGGCGAAGTGATCGCAGAGGATCGGTGCGCCGAGGTCGAGTCAAAACTAGGC
CTGCACTATCCTGCCTCAACCGTGCCGGCGCAGGCCCGTCGGCTCTATACCATCAACCCGGTACGGATCA
TTCCCGATATCAATTATCGGCCGGTGCCGGTCA
