>Addgene plasmid #62176 | pMuLE Lenti Dest iRFP | addgene partial sequence | sequence record 103458 | SV40pA-R 5'-GAAATTTGTGATGCTATTGC-3'
TCTCACTCTCTGATATTCATTTCTTTGCAAGTTATAAATACTGAATAATAAGATGACATGAACTACTACT
GCTAGAGATTTTCCACACTGACTAAAAGGGTCTGAGGGATCTCTAGTTACCAGAGTCACACAACAGACGG
GCACACACTACTTGAAGCACTCAAGGCAAGCTTTATTGAGGCTTAAGCAGTGGGTTCCCTAGTTAGCCAG
AGAGCTCCCAGGCTCAGATCTGGTCTAACCAGAGAGACCCAGTACAAGCAAAAAGCAGATCTTGTCTTCG
TTGGGAGTGAGCTAGCCCTTCCAGTCCCCCCTTTTCTTTTAAAAAGTGGCTAAGATCTACAGCTGCCTTG
TAAGTCATTGGTCTTAAAGGTACCGGGCCCTCGAGATGCATACGCGTCGCGTCGACTCACTCTTCCATCA
CGCCGATCTGCCAGGCCAGAACCTGGGCGACTAGCTCGCAGGCTTGGCGGCCATCGAGATCGACGTAGTA
CGGCGTTCGGTGATGGCAAACGATCAATCCCCACAGTCGCTCGCCGCGCAAAATCGAGATCGACATCGTG
CCGTGCATGCCTATGTTGCGCATGAATTCCAGATGGACGGGCGAGACGCTGCGCAGGATGGCGAAGCTAA
GATCAATCGGCCGCCCGGTGACCGGATTGAGGTCTGGGGTGACCGGCACCGGCCGATAATTGATATCGGG
AATGATCCGTACCGGGTTGATGGTATAGAGCCGAC
